Addgene plasmid #132653: Hy_pMtnA UTR delta 21-55 eGFP SV40
Purpose: Expresses an eGFP mRNA from the Drosophila Metallothionein A promoter that has 20 nt of the MtnA 5' UTR
Depositing lab: Jeremy Wilusz. Depositing organization: University of Pennsylvania. Publication: The Integrator complex cleaves nascent mRNAs to attenuate transcription. Tatomer DC, Elrod ND, Liang D, Xiao MS, Jiang JZ, Jonathan M, Huang KL, Wagner EJ, Cherry S, Wilusz JE. Genes Dev. 2019 Sep 17. pii: gad.330167.119. doi: 10.1101/gad.330167.119. PubMed 31530651.
Backbone
  Vector backbone: Hy_pMtnA eGFP
  Total vector size (bp): 7851
  Vector type: Insect Expression
  Selectable markers: Hygromycin
Growth in bacteria
  Bacterial resistance: Ampicillin, 100 μg/mL
  Growth temperature: 37°C
  Growth strain: DH5alpha
  Copy number: Unknown
Gene/Insert
  Gene/Insert name: eGFP
  Promoter: MtnA
  Cloning method: Restriction Enzyme; 5′ cloning site EcoRV (not destroyed); 3′ cloning site NotI (not destroyed)
  Sequencing primers: 5′ CACTCGAATTTGGAGCCGGC; 3′ CTACCTGCCTGGACAGCATG
Terms and licenses: Academic/Nonprofit Terms; Industry Terms: Not Available to Industry
How to cite: Hy_pMtnA UTR delta 21-55 eGFP SV40 was a gift from Jeremy Wilusz (Addgene plasmid # 132653 ; http://n2t.net/addgene:132653 ; RRID:Addgene_132653)
