[The description below was written by a language model from this plasmid's Addgene catalogue record and pLannotate feature annotations shown in this document.]
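Description:
Hy_pMtnA UTR delta 21-55 eGFP SV40 is a 7,851 bp insect expression plasmid built on the Hy_pMtnA eGFP backbone and intended for use in Drosophila cells. In bacteria it is maintained through a high-copy ColE1/pUC-type origin and selected with ampicillin via a β-lactamase gene driven by its own promoter. For selection in insect cells it carries a hygromycin phosphotransferase gene under the strong promoter from the Drosophila copia transposable element. This gene is followed by SV40 small t intron and early-region fragments and an SV40 polyadenylation signal. Short annotated fragments of a tetracycline resistance gene and other bacterial open reading frames appear to be backbone remnants with no stated function.

The reporter unit consists of the Drosophila Metallothionein A (MtnA) promoter, a short stretch of polylinker sequence, the eGFP coding sequence (which spans the numbering origin of the circular sequence record) and a second SV40 poly(A) signal. The eGFP insert was cloned between EcoRV and NotI sites, both of which are retained. According to the record, the transcript retains only 20 nt of the MtnA 5′ UTR, and the name indicates that positions 21–55 of the UTR have been deleted. Metallothionein promoters are metal-responsive and are generally used for inducible expression.

The associated publication concerns cleavage of nascent mRNAs by the Integrator complex to attenuate transcription. The plasmid therefore appears to be a 5′ UTR deletion variant for testing how MtnA leader sequences affect reporter output, though the record does not describe the specific experiments.
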