Features (pLannotate 1.2.2; 17 found; start..end, strand, type, name):
    562..683     +  polyA_signal   SV40 poly(A) signal: SV40 polyadenylation signal
    708..1009    +  CDS            TcR (fragment): tetracycline efflux protein; tet; confers resistance to tetracycline
   1251..1379    -  CDS            YPB1_ECOLX (fragment): Protein predicted: Swiss-Prot protein existence level 4. From Escherichia coli.
   1564..2152    -  rep_origin     ori: high-copy-number ColE1/pMB1/pBR322/pUC origin of replication
   2323..3183    -  CDS            AmpR: β-lactamase; bla; confers resistance to ampicillin, carbenicillin, and related antibiotics
   3184..3288    -  promoter       AmpR promoter: bla
   4770..5049    +  promoter       copia promoter: strong promoter from the Drosophila transposable element copia (Sinclair et al., 1986)
   5095..6120    +  CDS            HygR: aminoglycoside phosphotransferase from E. coli; aph(4)-Ia; confers resistance to hygromycin
   6138..6410    +  CDS            yokD (fragment): YOKD_BACSU - Experimental evidence at protein level: Swiss-Prot protein existence level 1. May contribute to antibiotic resistance. From Bacillus subtilis (strain 168).
   6407..6481    +  CDS            small t antigen (fragment): SV40 (simian virus 40) small t antigen
   6483..6548    +  intron         small t intron: SV40 (simian virus 40) small t antigen intron
   6678..6698    +  CDS            SV40 NLS: nuclear localization signal of SV40 (simian virus 40) large T antigen
   7017..7100    +  CDS            large T antigen (fragment): large T antigen from SV40 (simian virus 40)
   7123..7244    +  polyA_signal   SV40 poly(A) signal: SV40 polyadenylation signal
   7264..7648    +  promoter       MT promoter (fragment): Drosophila metallothionein promoter
   7649..7681    -  misc_feature   MCS (fragment): pBluescript multiple cloning site
   7685..553     +  CDS            EGFP (across the origin): the original enhanced GFP (Yang et al., 1996) mammalian codon-optimized
>Addgene plasmid #132653 | Hy_pMtnA UTR delta 21-55 eGFP SV40 | addgene full sequence | sequence record 258479 | Addgene NGS Result
GCCCTGGCCCACCCTCGTGACCACCCTGACCTACGGCGTGCAGTGCTTCAGCCGCTACCCCGACCACATG
AAGCAGCACGACTTCTTCAAGTCCGCCATGCCCGAAGGCTACGTCCAGGAGCGCACCATCTTCTTCAAGG
ACGACGGCAACTACAAGACCCGCGCCGAGGTGAAGTTCGAGGGCGACACCCTGGTGAACCGCATCGAGCT
GAAGGGCATCGACTTCAAGGAGGACGGCAACATCCTGGGGCACAAGCTGGAGTACAACTACAACAGCCAC
AACGTCTATATCATGGCCGACAAGCAGAAGAACGGCATCAAGGTGAACTTCAAGATCCGCCACAACATCG
AGGACGGCAGCGTGCAGCTCGCCGACCACTACCAGCAGAACACCCCCATCGGCGACGGCCCCGTGCTGCT
GCCCGACAACCACTACCTGAGCACCCAGTCCGCCCTGAGCAAAGACCCCAACGAGAAGCGCGATCACATG
GTCCTGCTGGAGTTCGTGACCGCCGCCGGGATCACTCTCGGCATGGACGAGCTGTACAAGTAAGCGGCCG
CAACTTGTTTATTGCAGCTTATAATGGTTACAAATAAAGCAATAGCATCACAAATTTCACAAATAAAGCA
TTTTTTTCACTGCATTCTAGTTGTGGTTTGTCCAAACTCATCAATGTATCTTAACTAGTGGATCCACTAG
GGGCCGCCGACGCGAGGCTGGATGGCCTTCCCCATTATGATTCTTCTCGCTTCCGGCGGCATCGGGATGC
CCGCGTTGCAGGCCATGCTGTCCAGGCAGGTAGATGACGACCATCAGGGACAGCTTCAAGGATCGCTCGC
GGCTCTTACCAGCCTAACTTCGATCATTGGACCGCTGATCGTCACGGCGATTTATGCCGCCTCGGCGAGC
ACATGGAACGGGTTGGCATGGATTGTAGGCGCCGCCCTATACCTTGTCTGCCTCCCCGCGTTGCGTCGCG
GTGCATGGAGCCGGGCCACCTCGACCTGAATGGAAGCCGGCGGCACCTCGCTAACGGATTCACCACTCCA
AGAATTGGAGCCAATCAATTCTTGCGGAGAACTGTGAATGCGCAAACCAACCCTTGGCAGAACATATCCA
TCGCGTCCGCCATCTCCAGCAGCCGCACGCGGCGCATCTCGGGCAGCGTTGGGTCCTGGCCACGGGTGCG
CATGATCGTGCTCCTGTCGTTGAGGACCCGGCTAGGCTGGCGGGGTTGCCTTACTGGTTAGCAGAATGAA
TCACCGATACGCGAGCGAACGTGAAGCGACTGCTGCTGCAAAACGTCTGCGACCTGAGCAACAACATGAA
TGGTCTTCGGTTTCCGTGTTTCGTAAAGTCTGGAAACGCGGAAGTCAGCGCTCTTCCGCTTCCTCGCTCA
CTGACTCGCTGCGCTCGGTCGTTCGGCTGCGGCGAGCGGTATCAGCTCACTCAAAGGCGGTAATACGGTT
ATCCACAGAATCAGGGGATAACGCAGGAAAGAACATGTGAGCAAAAGGCCAGCAAAAGGCCAGGAACCGT
AAAAAGGCCGCGTTGCTGGCGTTTTTCCATAGGCTCCGCCCCCCTGACGAGCATCACAAAAATCGACGCT
CAAGTCAGAGGTGGCGAAACCCGACAGGACTATAAAGATACCAGGCGTTTCCCCCTGGAAGCTCCCTCGT
GCGCTCTCCTGTTCCGACCCTGCCGCTTACCGGATACCTGTCCGCCTTTCTCCCTTCGGGAAGCGTGGCG
CTTTCTCATAGCTCACGCTGTAGGTATCTCAGTTCGGTGTAGGTCGTTCGCTCCAAGCTGGGCTGTGTGC
ACGAACCCCCCGTTCAGCCCGACCGCTGCGCCTTATCCGGTAACTATCGTCTTGAGTCCAACCCGGTAAG
ACACGACTTATCGCCACTGGCAGCAGCCACTGGTAACAGGATTAGCAGAGCGAGGTATGTAGGCGGTGCT
ACAGAGTTCTTGAAGTGGTGGCCTAACTACGGCTACACTAGAAGGACAGTATTTGGTATCTGCGCTCTGC
TGAAGCCAGTTACCTTCGGAAAAAGAGTTGGTAGCTCTTGATCCGGCAAACAAACCACCGCTGGTAGCGG
TGGTTTTTTTGTTTGCAAGCAGCAGATTACGCGCAGAAAAAAAGGATCTCAAGAAGATCCTTTGATCTTT
TCTACGGGGTCTGACGCTCAGTGGAACGAAAACTCACGTTAAGGGATTTTGGTCATGAGATTATCAAAAA
GGATCTTCACCTAGATCCTTTTAAATTAAAAATGAAGTTTTAAATCAATCTAAAGTATATATGAGTAAAC
TTGGTCTGACAGTTACCAATGCTTAATCAGTGAGGCACCTATCTCAGCGATCTGTCTATTTCGTTCATCC
ATAGTTGCCTGACTCCCCGTCGTGTAGATAACTACGATACGGGAGGGCTTACCATCTGGCCCCAGTGCTG
CAATGATACCGCGAGACCCACGCTCACCGGCTCCAGATTTATCAGCAATAAACCAGCCAGCCGGAAGGGC
CGAGCGCAGAAGTGGTCCTGCAACTTTATCCGCCTCCATCCAGTCTATTAATTGTTGCCGGGAAGCTAGA
GTAAGTAGTTCGCCAGTTAATAGTTTGCGCAACGTTGTTGCCATTGCTGCAGGCATCGTGGTGTCACGCT
CGTCGTTTGGTATGGCTTCATTCAGCTCCGGTTCCCAACGATCAAGGCGAGTTACATGATCCCCCATGTT
GTGCAAAAAAGCGGTTAGCTCCTTCGGTCCTCCGATCGTTGTCAGAAGTAAGTTGGCCGCAGTGTTATCA
CTCATGGTTATGGCAGCACTGCATAATTCTCTTACTGTCATGCCATCCGTAAGATGCTTTTCTGTGACTG
GTGAGTACTCAACCAAGTCATTCTGAGAATAGTGTATGCGGCGACCGAGTTGCTCTTGCCCGGCGTCAAC
ACGGGATAATACCGCGCCACATAGCAGAACTTTAAAAGTGCTCATCATTGGAAAACGTTCTTCGGGGCGA
AAACTCTCAAGGATCTTACCGCTGTTGAGATCCAGTTCGATGTAACCCACTCGTGCACCCAACTGATCTT
CAGCATCTTTTACTTTCACCAGCGTTTCTGGGTGAGCAAAAACAGGAAGGCAAAATGCCGCAAAAAAGGG
AATAAGGGCGACACGGAAATGTTGAATACTCATACTCTTCCTTTTTCAATATTATTGAAGCATTTATCAG
GGTTATTGTCTCATGAGCGGATACATATTTGAATGTATTTAGAAAAATAAACAAATAGGGGTTCCGCGCA
CATTTCCCCGAAAAGTGCCACCTGACGTCTAAGAAACCATTATTATCATGACATTAACCTATAAAAATAG
GCGTATCACGAGGCCCTTTCGTCTTCAAGAATTCACATTTGTACGAATTTTTTTTTTATCAAAAGTTCGA
GTTTTTCACCAATTTCCTCATCAACCGAGCAAGGCAAACGGCTTTGAATAATATGGTGTTATATATACAT
ATATCAAATCGCTGCTGACTGCGTGATTGATGGCCCCAAGATTACATATTATCGAATCAGGATTCAGAAG
GAGATCAATGTCAAATGCGGACAGGAACATGAAAGACGCCTGTTATGCGCAATTAAAAATTTGGGTTTAA
TTGCTGTGGAAACTGTTGTTGGCGGCATCTTAAGTTCCTGTTTAACAACATCAACTACTTATGTACGTAG
AAGCGTTTAAGCCATTTGCATACAGATGAGAACTGGCTTTTGTGCTAATCAGTCAAGATGACTCCGATGA
TGATGACTCATTACCTGACCAGTTTTCGCTGCTTTCTTTTCAACAACTACTTGTATATGTATTGTATCCA
ATAGCAATACATTGAATTTCCATGGTCTAGTCACGTATTATCATTTAATTGACACCAAGTCGTGTTATTG
TTGAGCTATCGAGTTCAGCTCAAACATTTCTTATTCCCATGAATAAGCCGGCAAAAATATGCAATCTATG
AAAGTTAATATAAGCAAACCTTACTTTGACTCAATACCAATGCACTTTGTGTCGATAGGTTCACGCAATT
GAGGCGATTATTCCGATAACCCAAGCGATTGACTGTTCCCGTTTCGATTCCAATTGAAATTTGGAAATGT
ACAATAGTTTTGCTATATGCTGTCAAGTACGCTCTTATCTTCTCTGGGTTTTCTTCAGAGTTTCGAAACG
CTTCTTCTTTTTTTTGTTTTTTTTTTTTTGGAATCTCGTATTTTGGAAGGGGCTCCCCTCTGGAATTTGT
TACACTGTCGTTATCATTGCGAACAAGCGGCCCGAAGCTATCAGCGACTTTAACATTTACAATGCACTTT
TTTACGACCAATTAAATGTACATTTTCCTTTCTTCGCCCGTTGATAAGCGAACGCGATGTGGCGCAGGCA
ATGTGTTGCTCTTGCGACACAAACGCAATCAAAATGGATTCAATTTCGCTTTTTCCCAGTGAAACGAAGA
ACGAACCGACCATCATGATATGCTCCTCTGCATGTTGCGTATTGAATCAATGACAATTTCAATTAAGCCG
CCCGTTCGTCATGCGTTTTCGTGCGCTTCGAAATGCTGATAACGCTGCTGTCCTCCAACTGCTTTGCATG
TGGACACAATTCCATTTATTTAATTCTTTTATTTGGATCGGTTAAATTAAAAAGCGCCTTGTTACGCATT
TAACGTTGTTTCCGGTGCGTGGTGGTTTCATGCTTCTGGGAACGGCAAATGGGTTTAGGATTGGGAACCC
CTCATCATCTGTTGGAATATACTATTCAACCTACAAAAGTAACGTTAAACAACACTACTTTATATTTGAT
ATGAATGGCCACACCTTTTATGCCATAAAACATATTGTAAGAGAATACCACTCTTTTTATTCCTTCTTTC
CTTCTTGTACGTTTTTTGCTGTAAGTAGGTCGTGGTGCTGGTGTTGCAGTTGAAATAACTTAAAATATAA
ATCATAAAACTCAAACATAAACTTGACTATTTATTTATTTATTAAGAAAGGAAATATAAATTATAAATTA
CAACAGGTTATGGACCTGCAGCCAAGCTTGGCGCTCGTCCGGGGGCAATGAGATATGAAAAAGCCTGAAC
TCACCGCGACGTCTGTCGAGAAGTTTCTGATCGAAAAGTTCGACAGCGTCTCCGACCTGATGCAGCTCTC
GGAGGGCGAAGAATCTCGTGCTTTCAGCTTCGATGTAGGAGGGCGTGGATATGTCCTGCGGGTAAATAGC
TGCGCCGATGGTTTCTACAAAGATCGTTATGTTTATCGGCACTTTGCATCGGCCGCGCTCCCGATTCCGG
AAGTGCTTGACATTGGGGAATTCAGCGAGAGCCTGACCTATTGCATCTCCCGCCGTGCACAGGGTGTCAC
GTTGCAAGACCTGCCTGAAACCGAACTGCCCGCTGTTCTGCAGCCGGTCGCGGAGGCCATGGATGCGATC
GCTGCGGCCGATCTTAGCCAGACGAGCGGGTTCGGCCCATTCGGACCGCAAGGAATCGGTCAATACACTA
CATGGCGTGATTTCATATGCGCGATTGCTGATCCCCATGTGTATCACTGGCAAACTGTGATGGACGACAC
CGTCAGTGCGTCCGTCGCGCAGGCTCTCGATGAGCTGATGCTTTGGGCCGAGGACTGCCCCGAAGTCCGG
CACCTCGTGCACGCGGATTTCGGCTCCAACAATGTCCTGACGGACAATGGCCGCATAACAGCGGTCATTG
ACTGGAGCGAGGCGATGTTCGGGGATTCCCAATACGAGGTCGCCAACATCTTCTTCTGGAGGCCGTGGTT
GGCTTGTATGGAGCAGCAGACGCGCTACTTCGAGCGGAGGCATCCGGAGCTTGCAGGATCGCCGCGGCTC
CGGGCGTATATGCTCCGCATTGGTCTTGACCAACTCTATCAGAGCTTGGTTGACGGCAATTTCGATGATG
CAGCTTGGGCGCAGGGTCGATGCGACGCAATCGTCCGATCCGGAGCCGGGACTGTCGGGCGTACACAAAT
CGCCCGCAGAAGCGCGGCCGTCTGGACCGATGGCTGTGTAGAAGTACTCGCCGATAGTGGAAACCGACGC
CCCAGCACTCGTCCGAGGGCAAAGGAATAGAGTAGATGCCGACCGAACAAGAGCTGATTTCGAGAACGCC
TCAGCCAGCAACTCGCGCGAGCCTAGCAAGGCAAATGCGAGAGAACGGCCTTACGCTTGGTGGCACAGTT
CTCGTCCACAGTTCGCTAAGCTCGCTCGGCTGGGTCGCGGGAGGGCCGGTCGCAGTGATTCAGGCCCTTC
TGGATTGTGTTGGTCCCCAGGGCACGATTGTCATGCCCACGCACTCGGGTGATCTGACTGATCCCGCAGA
TTGGAGATCGCCGCCCGTGCCTGCCGATTGGGTGCAGATCTTTGTGAAGGAACCTTACTTCTGTGGTGTG
ACATAATTGGACAAACTACCTACAGAGATTTAAAGCTCTAAGGTAAATATAAAATTTTTAAGTGTATAAT
GTGTTAAACTACTGATTCTAATTGTTTGTGTATTTTAGATTCCAACCTATGGAACTGATGAATGGGAGCA
GTGGTGGAATGCCTTTAATGAGGAAAACCTGTTTTGCTCAGAAGAAATGCCATCTAGTGATGATGAGGCT
ACTGCTGACTCTCAACATTCTACTCCTCCAAAAAAGAAGAGAAAGGTAGAAGACCCCAAGGACTTTCCTT
CAGAATTGCTAAGTTTTTTGAGTCATGCTGTGTTTAGTAATAGAACTCTTGCTTGCTTTGCTATTTACAC
CACAAAGGAAAAAGCTGCACTGCTATACAAGAAAATTATGGAAAAATATTCTGTAACCTTTATAAGTAGG
CATAACAGTTATAATCATAACATACTGTTTTTTCTTACTCCACACAGGCATAGAGTGTCTGCTATTAATA
ACTATGCTCAAAAATTGTGTACCTTTAGCTTTTTAATTTGTAAAGGGGTTAATAAGGAATATTTGATGTA
TAGTGCCTTGACTAGAGATCATAATCAGCCATACCACATTTGTAGAGGTTTTACTTGCTTTAAAAAACCT
CCCACACCTCCCCCTGAACCTGAAACATAAAATGAATGCAATTGTTGTTGTTAACTTGTTTATTGCAGCT
TATAATGGTTACAAATAAAGCAATAGCATCACAAATTTCACAAATAAAGCATTTTTTTCACTGCATTCTA
GTTGTGGTTTGTCCAAACTCATCAATGTATCTTATCATGTCTGGATTAATTAATTGCAGGACAGGATGTG
GTGCCCGATGTGACTAGCTCTTTGCTGCAGGCCGTCCTATCCTCTGGTTCCGATAAGAGACCCAGAACTC
CGGCCCCCCACCGCCCACCGCCACCCCCATACATATGTGGTACGCAAGTAAGAGTGCCTGCGCATGCCCC
ATGTGCCCCACCAAGAGCTTTGCATCCCATACAAGTCCCCAAAGTGGAGAACCGAACCAATTCTTCGCGG
GCAGAACAAAAGCTTCTGCACACGTCTCCACTCGAATTTGGAGCCGGCCGGCGTGTGCAAAAGAGGTGAA
TCGAACGAAAGACCCGTGTGTAAAGCCGCGTTTCCAAAATGTATAAAACCGAGAGCATCTGGCCAATGTG
CATCAGTTGTGGTCAGCACTCGAGGTCGACGGTATCGATAAGCTTGATATCACCATGGTGAGCAAGGGCG
AGGAGCTGTTCACCGGGGTGGTGCCCATCCTGGTCGAGCTGGACGGCGACGTAAACGGCCACAAGTTCAG
CGTGTCCGGCGAGGGCGAGGGCGATGCCACCTACGGCAAGCTGACCCTGAAGTTCATCTGCACCACCGGC
AAGCTGCCCGT
